>Addgene plasmid #42827 | TAL3364 | depositor partial sequence | sequence record 57947 | TAL3364 sequence 2430 bps
TCTAGAGCTAGCACCATGGACTACAAAGACCATGACGGTGATTATAAAGATCATGACATCGATTACAAGG
ATGACGATGACAAGATGGCCCCCAAGAAGAAGAGGAAGGTGGGCATTCACCGCGGGGTACCTATGGTGGA
CTTGAGGACACTCGGTTATTCGCAACAGCAACAGGAGAAAATCAAGCCTAAGGTCAGGAGCACCGTCGCG
CAACACCACGAGGCGCTTGTGGGGCATGGCTTCACTCATGCGCATATTGTCGCGCTTTCACAGCACCCTG
CGGCGCTTGGGACGGTGGCTGTCAAATACCAAGATATGATTGCGGCCCTGCCCGAAGCCACGCACGAGGC
AATTGTAGGGGTCGGTAAACAGTGGTCGGGAGCGCGAGCACTTGAGGCGCTGCTGACTGTGGCGGGTGAG
CTTAGGGGGCCTCCGCTCCAGCTCGACACCGGGCAGCTGCTGAAGATCGCGAAGAGAGGGGGAGTAACAG
CGGTAGAGGCAGTGCACGCCTGGCGCAATGCGCTCACCGGGGCCCCCTTGAACCTGACCCCAGACCAGGT
AGTCGCAATCGCGAACAATAATGGGGGAAAGCAAGCCCTGGAAACCGTGCAAAGGTTGTTGCCGGTCCTT
TGTCAAGACCACGGCCTTACACCGGAGCAAGTCGTGGCCATTGCAAGCAATGGGGGTGGCAAACAGGCTC
TTGAGACGGTTCAGAGACTTCTCCCAGTTCTCTGTCAAGCCCACGGGCTGACTCCCGATCAAGTTGTAGC
GATTGCGAATAACAATGGAGGGAAACAAGCATTGGAGACTGTCCAACGGCTCCTTCCCGTGTTGTGTCAA
GCCCACGGTTTGACGCCTGCACAAGTGGTCGCCATCGCCTCGAATGGCGGCGGTAAGCAGGCGCTGGAAA
CAGTACAGCGCCTGCTGCCTGTACTGTGCCAGGATCATGGACTGACCCCAGACCAGGTAGTCGCAATCGC
GAACAATAATGGGGGAAAGCAAGCCCTGGAAACCGTGCAAAGGTTGTTGCCGGTCCTTTGTCAAGACCAC
GGCCTTACACCGGAGCAAGTCGTGGCCATTGCAAGCAACATCGGTGGCAAACAGGCTCTTGAGACGGTTC
AGAGACTTCTCCCAGTTCTCTGTCAAGCCCACGGGCTGACTCCCGATCAAGTTGTAGCGATTGCGTCGAA
CATTGGAGGGAAACAAGCATTGGAGACTGTCCAACGGCTCCTTCCCGTGTTGTGTCAAGCCCACGGTTTG
ACGCCTGCACAAGTGGTCGCCATCGCCTCCAATATTGGCGGTAAGCAGGCGCTGGAAACAGTACAGCGCC
TGCTGCCTGTACTGTGCCAGGATCATGGACTGACCCCAGACCAGGTAGTCGCAATCGCGTCACATGACGG
GGGAAAGCAAGCCCTGGAAACCGTGCAAAGGTTGTTGCCGGTCCTTTGTCAAGACCACGGCCTTACACCG
GAGCAAGTCGTGGCCATTGCAAGCAACATCGGTGGCAAACAGGCTCTTGAGACGGTTCAGAGACTTCTCC
CAGTTCTCTGTCAAGCCCACGGGCTGACTCCCGATCAAGTTGTAGCGATTGCGTCCAACGGTGGAGGGAA
ACAAGCATTGGAGACTGTCCAACGGCTCCTTCCCGTGTTGTGTCAAGCCCACGGTTTGACGCCTGCACAA
GTGGTCGCCATCGCCAGCCATGATGGCGGTAAGCAGGCGCTGGAAACAGTACAGCGCCTGCTGCCTGTAC
TGTGCCAGGATCATGGACTGACCCCAGACCAGGTAGTCGCAATCGCGAACAATAATGGGGGAAAGCAAGC
CCTGGAAACCGTGCAAAGGTTGTTGCCGGTCCTTTGTCAAGACCACGGCCTTACACCGGAGCAAGTCGTG
GCCATTGCAAGCAATGGGGGTGGCAAACAGGCTCTTGAGACGGTTCAGAGACTTCTCCCAGTTCTCTGTC
AAGCCCACGGGCTGACTCCCGATCAAGTTGTAGCGATTGCGTCCAACGGTGGAGGGAAACAAGCATTGGA
GACTGTCCAACGGCTCCTTCCCGTGTTGTGTCAAGCCCACGGTTTGACGCCTGCACAAGTGGTCGCCATC
GCCTCGAATGGCGGCGGTAAGCAGGCGCTGGAAACAGTACAGCGCCTGCTGCCTGTACTGTGCCAGGATC
ATGGACTGACACCCGAACAGGTGGTCGCCATTGCTAATAATAACGGAGGACGGCCAGCCTTGGAGTCCAT
CGTAGCCCAATTGTCCAGGCCCGATCCCGCGTTGGCTGCGTTAACGAATGACCATCTGGTGGCGTTGGCA
TGTCTTGGTGGACGACCCGCGCTCGATGCAGTCAAAAAGGGTCTGCCTCATGCTCCCGCATTGATCAAAA
GAACCAACCGGCGGATTCCCGAGAGAACTTCCCATCGAGTCGCGGGATCC
