>Addgene plasmid #42827 | TAL3364 | addgene partial sequence | sequence record 60811 | JDS-TALEN-F 5'-TAGGGGTCGGTAAACAGTGG-3'
GCGGGTGAGCTTAGGGGGCCTCCGCTCCAGCTCGACACCGGGCAGCTGCTGAAGATCGCGAAGAGAGGGG
GAGTAACAGCGGTAGAGGCAGTGCACGCCTGGCGCAATGCGCTCACCGGGGCCCCCTTGAACCTGACCCC
AGACCAGGTAGTCGCAATCGCGAACAATAATGGGGGAAAGCAAGCCCTGGAAACCGTGCAAAGGTTGTTG
CCGGTCCTTTGTCAAGACCACGGCCTTACACCGGAGCAAGTCGTGGCCATTGCAAGCAATGGGGGTGGCA
AACAGGCTCTTGAGACGGTTCAGAGACTTCTCCCAGTTCTCTGTCAAGCCCACGGGCTGACTCCCGATCA
AGTTGTAGCGATTGCGAATAACAATGGAGGGAAACAAGCATTGGAGACTGTCCAACGGCTCCTTCCCGTG
TTGTGTCAAGCCCACGGTTTGACGCCTGCACAAGTGGTCGCCATCGCCTCGAATGGCGGCGGTAAGCAGG
CGCTGGAAACAGTACAGCGCCTGCTGCCTGTACTGTGCCAGGATCATGGACTGACCCCAGACCAGGTAGT
CGCAATCGCGAACAATAATGGGGGAAAGCAAGCCCTGGAAACCGTGCAAAGGTTGTTGCCGGTCCTTTGT
CAAGACCACGGCCTTACACCGGAGCAAGTCGTGGCCATTGCAAGCAACATCGGTGGCAAACAGGCTCTTG
AGACGGTTCAGAGACTTCTCCCAGTTCTCTGTCAAGCCCACGGGCTGACTCCCGATCAAGTTGTAGCGAT
TGCGTCGAACATTGGAGGGAAACAAGCATTGGAGACTGTCCAACGGCTCCTTCCCGTGTTGTGTCAAGCC
CACGGTTTGACGCCTGCACAAGTGGTCGCCATCGCCTCCAATATTGGCGGTAAGCAGGCGCTGGAAACAG
TACAGCGCCTGCTGCCTGTACTGTGCCAGGATCATGGACTGACCCCAGA
