[The description below was written by a language model from this plasmid's Addgene catalogue record.]
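Description:
TAL3364 is a TALEN expression plasmid built on the JDS74 backbone, a roughly 6.4 kb vector classed as a mammalian expression and T7 construct. It is maintained in E. coli as a high-copy plasmid under ampicillin selection; the record does not list the replication origin or provide a feature table, so finer details of the backbone cannot be confirmed here.

The insert, about 1.6 kb, encodes an engineered TAL effector repeat array designated ZebrafishCommunity-snrnp48-left, designed to recognise an 18-nucleotide site in the zebrafish (Danio rerio) snrnp48 gene. The array was cloned by restriction enzyme methods that destroyed the junction sites, placing it in frame with elements supplied by the backbone: an N-terminal 3X FLAG epitope tag and a C-terminal wild-type FokI nuclease domain. Expression is driven by the CMV promoter, and the T7 designation indicates that the same coding region can be transcribed in vitro with T7 RNA polymerase, which is the usual route to mRNA for injection into zebrafish embryos. The use of a BGH reverse sequencing primer suggests a bovine growth hormone polyadenylation region downstream of the coding sequence.

Because FokI cleaves DNA only as a dimer, this "left" monomer is meant to be used with a matching "right" TALEN that binds the opposite strand across a spacer. Together they introduce a double-strand break whose error-prone repair produces insertions or deletions, disrupting snrnp48. The partner plasmid is not described in this record. The FLAG tag allows the nuclease protein to be detected.
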