Addgene plasmid #42827: TAL3364
Depositing lab: Keith Joung. Depositing organization: Massachusetts General Hospital. Publication: Targeted gene disruption in somatic zebrafish cells using engineered TALENs. Sander JD, Cade L, Khayter C, Reyon D, Peterson RT, Joung JK, Yeh JR. Nat Biotechnol. 2011 Aug 5;29(8):697-8. doi: 10.1038/nbt.1934. PubMed 21822241.
Backbone
  Vector backbone: JDS74
  Backbone manufacturer: Addgene plasmid #32288
  Backbone size w/o insert (bp): 6447
  Vector type: Mammalian Expression ; T7
Growth in bacteria
  Bacterial resistance: Ampicillin, 100 μg/mL
  Growth temperature: 37°C
  Growth strain: XL1 Blue
  Copy number: High Copy
Gene/Insert
  Gene/Insert name: ZebrafishCommunity-snrnp48-left (alt name: snrnp48)
  Species: D. rerio (zebrafish)
  Insert size (bp): 1640
  Entrez Gene: snrnp48 (a.k.a. fd10a06, wu:fd10a06)
  Promoter: CMV
  Tag / fusion protein: 3X Flag (N terminal on backbone); WT FOKI (C terminal on backbone)
  Cloning method: Restriction Enzyme; 5′ cloning site N/A (destroyed during cloning); 3′ cloning site N/A (destroyed during cloning)
  Sequencing primers: 5′ CMV-F; 3′ BGH-rev
Terms and licenses: Academic/Nonprofit Terms; Industry Terms: Not Available to Industry
Depositor comments: Target binding site: TGTGTGAAACATCGTTTG It is strongly recommended that users perform a diagnostic digest to verify this plasmid prior to use. For example, a double digest of the plasmid with BamHI and KpnI should result in two bands at 2.3kb and 5.8kb.
How to cite: TAL3364 was a gift from Keith Joung (Addgene plasmid # 42827 ; http://n2t.net/addgene:42827 ; RRID:Addgene_42827)
